>Addgene plasmid #198234 | pBUE411-B | addgene full sequence | sequence record 392257 | Addgene NGS Result
TTTACCCGCCAATATATCCTGTCAAACACTGATAGTTTCTGCAGGCGCGCTAATTCCCGATCTAGTAACA
TAGATGACACCGCGCGCGATAATTTATCCTAGTTTGCGCGCTATATTTTGTTTTCTATCGCGTATTAAAT
GTATAATTGCGGGACTCTAATCATAAAAACCCATCTCATAAATAACGTCATGCATTACATGTTAATTATT
ACATGCTTAACGTAATTCAACAGAAATTATATGATAATCATCGCAAGACCGGCAACAGGATTCAATCTTA
AGAAACTTTATTGCCAAATGTTTGAACGATCTTAATTAAATCAAACCACTTTGTACAAGAAAGCTGGGCC
CATGAGGCCAGTGTCGTTCCAGACACTGAAGAGCTGCGCGCCGCCATGGCCGACGTCGGCGGCAATGTTG
TCGTTGCTGCTTGCTGCTGCCGCCGCGGCTGCAGAGACGACGGTCCCCCATGCAGACATCCTTCCGCCAC
CATTGTTCTCCGCGTTCACCAGGTAGCTCTCGTACCCCATCTGAGCAGCCTGCTTGGCTTCGTCGTAGGC
CCGTGCATGCATCTGCTCGTGGCTCACCATTGCCGATGTAGTGGTTGCTCCGGCAGCGCTCATCGGCATC
ATGTAGCCACCGCCGCTGCCAACGGCGCTGGCGCCGTTGCTATCGCCGACCCCGCCGTTGTAGACGACGG
AGTTGGAGCCGGTGCTGTGCTCGAGCGACGCACTGTCGATGCTAGCCAGGCCGTGCATCGCAGCTGCGGC
GGCGGCCTGCTGCCCTGCCGAGAAAAAGTCGTGCGCGCCGGCCGCGCCCAGGTTCAAGTGGTGGAGGTCC
TGCAGGCTGTGCGCGGCCGCGATCACCGCGTGGTCCTGCTCCTGCTTGCACCACCCGCCGCCGCGCATTG
GCTGCTGCGCGTACGGGTGGTACAGGCCTGTGGTGGCGGCGCCCGGCTGGAACGCGATGGTCGGCCAGGC
GGCGCCGTGGTAGTGCGCGCCGTACGCCGCCGCTAGGGCTCCGCCGTCGCCGAGCTGCGAGGCGATGCGG
CCGACGTCGTAGCTCACCACGCCGGCGTGGTGGTGCTGCGCGGACGCTGCGGCCTCGGCCTCCTTGAGAC
GCTTGGCGGCGCTGCCGATGGGGAGGGCGCTGCTGTCCAGGATGCTCTTCACGTCGTAGCGGCTCATGTC
GAAGTTGGTGACGGCGTTGAGGCCGCGGAACTTGATCGCCGCGATGTCGTACGCCTCCGCTGCCTCCTCC
TGGGTGCTGAAGGTGCCCAAGTAAAGATCCTTGTTCCCTGCAACTCGTCCAATCCGTGCTTGCCATCTTC
CATGTTGGTGATGCCTAGTCACTCCCCTGTAAATGGATGCACCTCTGGAGAAACCACTGCTCTTCCTTCT
CAGAGACGCTACAAACTCCTGCCTTGTCATGTGCTTCATGTCCTCGAGCTCCTTTTCGTAGTTACTCACT
GGAAAATTTGTTGTTGTTGTGGCACCCCAGTACTTCAGAGCAGCAAGATCATAAGCCCTAGCAGCTTTCT
CCTCTTTATCATAGCCACCTAAATAGACTTGACGACCCTTACGAGTTTGTCCTTCCCTTCTGCAACTGTT
ATCCCAAAGATGTGCCTCATATCTCCCAGTCCATCTATGCCTTGTCACGCCACGGTAAATCGACGTGCGC
TGCCCGAACGTGTCCACCGTCTTCCTTGCCGTGTTGTCAGCCGACGCGCCGCCGCTGCCACCCGTGTCCG
TGCTCACGGCTACTAGAGCACCGGCAACACCGCTGCCACCGCTATCCTCCTTCGGCGCCGTGACGACGAC
GGCACCACCCTGTGCTGACGTCGATACACTCTCGGGCGCCCGTGCGCGCTCTCCAGCGAGAAGTGGCATG
CCAGCAGCGCCTTGGGTCGTCCCCGCCATGTTCATGGACAAAGAGAGCCCCTGCGCGCCCTCAGCCGCCG
CCGCCCTCGGCTGCATGGGCGCCGGTTGGCTCCGCAGCCAGTTCTTGATCATGGACAGCCCGATGCCGCC
GCCGTTGGCACTGGCAGCGCCAGCGACACCGTTAGCGGCGGCCGCGCTGAGCATGGAACCGCCGTCGTGG
ACACCGGCCGAGGAGGCCACCATGACGGAGTCCGCGAAGTGGAGCGCGGAGCTGGTGGGCTGGTACAGCT
GGTGATGGTAGCCGGTGCTAGCAGCTGAGCTCGCGTAGCAAACTGTGCTGCTAGTGCTGGGTATCAAGTT
GCAGTTGGACTTGTGATGCTGCTCGGAGAAGGAGATGCCGCCGAGGAAGTCCTCCAGCTTCGGCTCCGCG
ACGAGCGCCGAAAGCTCTGATCCCCTCATGCTCCAATCTTGGGGGATGTTGAAGCAGACATCGCCGGAGA
CATGGTCGGCGGTGGCGGCCGAGATGAGCGTGGAGTCCGTCGTCTGGGAGGGCGGCAGCTCCTGCGGGGA
GAGGGAGAAAGCGAGCCAGTTGTTCACAGTGGCCATTGGCCTTGACGGCCCTTCTGCTTTTTTGTACAAA
CTTGTTTGATGGATCCGTTCCTTGAGGAGGGAGGTGCCTGCCGCTCTGCTAGCTCGTCGGGCTGTTTGGA
ATGCGGCGGTCGGTAGATGGCAAGTGCTTTGCTAGAGCTAGCTGGTGATGAGTGGTGAGGAGAGTTGCAG
TGGGATGTCGCTCCTTAAATAGGCCTGTGTACGTGTGATCGGTGGAAAATGGAAATAATGGTGGATGGAT
GGATGCACGCGTATCGGCGTATGGATGCAAGCTTGCATGGTGGATGTTCCGTCGTCGTCGTCGTCTTCTT
CCTTGGATGGCATCGATCCGTGTCCAAGTTATTAAGAGCCGAGCAGGAGGTGGTTGGGTGTTGGAGGGAG
GCATGTACAGTATATATGCAGAGTTAATTCATCATCAGCGCAGTAGTAGTATACTAACTGGCTAGACTAG
ATACTCCTATGTAGCTGGCGCCGCCTAACGCGACTTTCGAGCAGGGTGATGGCGGCAGCCTGAGCCGGCC
GGCAGACGTCGTATACGTACGTGGCTCATCTGCGGCGGCAGTCGTCGGATGTCTCTCTTTCTCTCTATCA
GTGTGTCAGTGTGGAGGTAGTTTGCGGTTGGATCTGAGTGCTTATCGCGCAATTAACACGTACATCCTCC
GGCCACCTACATTAAGAGACACCACATCCATCATCCATGGACGATGCTTCCAGTAGTCTTCGTCCTCGTC
CCTTCCTCCCACTTTCCTCCTTAGAGCGAGTTTAATTAATAATAATAATAATAGAGCCTATATATTATTA
GCTCTAACTCCTTACCATATCATCTAAAGCCAACAATAAACACATTCATATAATAAAGTTGGCTCTTAGA
TAAATCTACTCTCTTCCTGTTTCATTATTTTGTCTTGAAGCTCTTTTAGCACCGGGCCGTCCGCCGTTGC
ATGAGAACCACTCTCTCTAATTTTTATATGTCTCTTCCACAATAAAAAATGTCATGTAAGCAGACTTAAA
ACCTATTATCATACATACTCTTGCACTGTTACACAGGCTACAACCGCAAGACAGAGATTGATGGGGGACG
CGTACAGCGCAGGAGCTAGGTTACATGCACATTCAAAAAATTCAAGTAGCAGCAGTAGCAGCGTGGCGCG
CCAGCTTGCATGCCTGCAGTGCAGCGTGACCCGGTCGTGCCCCTCTCTAGAGATAATGAGCATTGCATGT
CTAAGTTATAAAAAATTACCACATATTTTTTTTGTCACACTTGTTTGAAGTGCAGTTTATCTATCTTTAT
ACATATATTTAAACTTTACTCTACGAATAATATAATCTATAGTACTACAATAATATCAGTGTTTTAGAGA
ATCATATAAATGAACAGTTAGACATGGTCTAAAGGACAATTGAGTATTTTGACAACAGGACTCTACAGTT
TTATCTTTTTAGTGTGCATGTGTTCTCCTTTTTTTTTGCAAATAGCTTCACCTATATAATACTTCATCCA
TTTTATTAGTACATCCATTTAGGGTTTAGGGTTAATGGTTTTTATAGACTAATTTTTTTAGTACATCTAT
TTTATTCTATTTTAGCCTCTAAATTAAGAAAACTAAAACTCTATTTTAGTTTTTTTATTTAATAATTTAG
ATATAAAATAGAATAAAATAAAGTGACTAAAAATTAAACAAATACCCTTTAAGAAATTAAAAAAACTAAG
GAAACATTTTTCTTGTTTCGAGTAGATAATGCCAGCCTGTTAAACGCCGTCGACGAGTCTAACGGACACC
AACCAGCGAACCAGCAGCGTCGCGTCGGGCCAAGCGAAGCAGACGGCACGGCATCTCTGTCGCTGCCTCT
GGACCCCTCTCGAGAGTTCCGCTCCACCGTTGGACTTGCTCCGCTGTCGGCATCCAGAAATTGCGTGGCG
GAGCGGCAGACGTGAGCCGGCACGGCAGGCGGCCTCCTCCTCCTCTCACGGCACCGGCAGCTACGGGGGA
TTCCTTTCCCACCGCTCCTTCGCTTTCCCTTCCTCGCCCGCCGTAATAAATAGACACCCCCTCCACACCC
TCTTTCCCCAACCTCGTGTTGTTCGGAGCGCACACACACACAACCAGATCTCCCCCAAATCCACCCGTCG
GCACCTCCGCTTCAAGGTACGCCGCTCGTCCTCNNNCCCCCCCTCTCTACCTTCTCTAGATCGGCGTTCC
GGTCCATGGTTAGGGCCCGGTAGTTCTACTTCTGTTCATGTTTGTGTTAGATCCGTGTTTGTGTTAGATC
CGTGCTGCTAGCGTTCGTACACGGATGCGACCTGTACGTCAGACACGTTCTGATTGCTAACTTGCCAGTG
TTTCTCTTTGGGGAATCCTGGGATGGCTCTAGCCGTTCCGCAGACGGGATCGATTTCATGATTTTTTTTG
TTTCGTTGCATAGGGTTTGGTTTGCCCTTTTCCTTTATTTCAATATATGCCGTGCACTTGTTTGTCGGGT
CATCTTTTCATGCTTTTTTTTGTCTTGGTTGTGATGATGTGGTCTGGTTGGGCGGTCGTTCTAGATCGGA
GTAGAATTCTGTTTCAAACTACCTGGTGGATTTATTAATTTTGGATCTGTATGTGTGTGCCATACATATT
CATAGTTACGAATTGAAGATGATGGATGGAAATATCGATCTAGGATAGGTATACATGTTGATGCGGGTTT
TACTGATGCATATACAGAGATGCTTTTTGTTCGCTTGGTTGTGATGATGTGGTGTGGTTGGGCGGTCGTT
CATTCGTTCTAGATCGGAGTAGAATACTGTTTCAAACTACCTGGTGTATTTATTAATTTTGGAACTGTAT
GTGTGTGTCATACATCTTCATAGTTACGAGTTTAAGATGGATGGAAATATCGATCTAGGATAGGTATACA
TGTTGATGTGGGTTTTACTGATGCATATACATGATGGCATATGCAGCATCTATTCATATGCTCTAACCTT
GAGTACCTATCTATTATAATAAACAAGTATGTTTTATAATTATTTTGATCTTGATATACTTGGATGATGG
CATATGCAGCAGCTATATGTGGATTTTTTTAGCCCTGCCTTCATACGCTATTTATTTGCTTGGTACTGTT
TCTTTTGTCGATGCTCACCCTGTTGTTTGGTGTTACTTCTGCAGCCCTAGGCCTACTAGATGGATTACAA
GGACCACGACGGGGATTACAAGGACCACGACATTGATTACAAGGATGATGATGACAAGATGGCTCCGAAG
AAGAAGAGGAAGGTTGGCATCCACGGGGTGCCAGCTGCTGACAAGAAGTACTCGATCGGCCTCGATATTG
GGACTAACTCTGTTGGCTGGGCCGTGATCACCGACGAGTACAAGGTGCCCTCAAAGAAGTTCAAGGTCCT
GGGCAACACCGATCGGCATTCCATCAAGAAGAATCTCATTGGCGCTCTCCTGTTCGACAGCGGCGAGACG
GCTGAGGCTACGCGGCTCAAGCGCACCGCCCGCAGGCGGTACACGCGCAGGAAGAATCGCATCTGCTACC
TGCAGGAGATTTTCTCCAACGAGATGGCGAAGGTTGACGATTCTTTCTTCCACAGGCTGGAGGAGTCATT
CCTCGTGGAGGAGGATAAGAAGCACGAGCGGCATCCAATCTTCGGCAACATTGTCGACGAGGTTGCCTAC
CACGAGAAGTACCCTACGATCTACCATCTGCGGAAGAAGCTCGTGGACTCCACAGATAAGGCGGACCTCC
GCCTGATCTACCTCGCTCTGGCCCACATGATTAAGTTCAGGGGCCATTTCCTGATCGAGGGGGATCTCAA
CCCGGACAATAGCGATGTTGACAAGCTGTTCATCCAGCTCGTGCAGACGTACAACCAGCTCTTCGAGGAG
AACCCCATTAATGCGTCAGGCGTCGACGCGAAGGCTATCCTGTCCGCTAGGCTCTCGAAGTCTCGGCGCC
TCGAGAACCTGATCGCCCAGCTGCCGGGCGAGAAGAAGAACGGCCTGTTCGGGAATCTCATTGCGCTCAG
CCTGGGGCTCACGCCCAACTTCAAGTCGAATTTCGATCTCGCTGAGGACGCCAAGCTGCAGCTCTCCAAG
GACACATACGACGATGACCTGGATAACCTCCTGGCCCAGATCGGCGATCAGTACGCGGACCTGTTCCTCG
CTGCCAAGAATCTGTCGGACGCCATCCTCCTGTCTGATATTCTCAGGGTGAACACCGAGATTACGAAGGC
TCCGCTCTCAGCCTCCATGATCAAGCGCTACGACGAGCACCATCAGGATCTGACCCTCCTGAAGGCGCTG
GTCAGGCAGCAGCTCCCCGAGAAGTACAAGGAGATCTTCTTCGATCAGTCGAAGAACGGCTACGCTGGGT
ACATTGACGGCGGGGCCTCTCAGGAGGAGTTCTACAAGTTCATCAAGCCGATTCTGGAGAAGATGGACGG
CACGGAGGAGCTGCTGGTGAAGCTCAATCGCGAGGACCTCCTGAGGAAGCAGCGGACATTCGATAACGGC
AGCATCCCACACCAGATTCATCTCGGGGAGCTGCACGCTATCCTGAGGAGGCAGGAGGACTTCTACCCTT
TCCTCAAGGATAACCGCGAGAAGATCGAGAAGATTCTGACTTTCAGGATCCCGTACTACGTCGGCCCACT
CGCTAGGGGCAACTCCCGCTTCGCTTGGATGACCCGCAAGTCAGAGGAGACGATCACGCCGTGGAACTTC
GAGGAGGTGGTCGACAAGGGCGCTAGCGCTCAGTCGTTCATCGAGAGGATGACGAATTTCGACAAGAACC
TGCCAAATGAGAAGGTGCTCCCTAAGCACTCGCTCCTGTACGAGTACTTCACAGTCTACAACGAGCTGAC
TAAGGTGAAGTATGTGACCGAGGGCATGAGGAAGCCGGCTTTCCTGTCTGGGGAGCAGAAGAAGGCCATC
GTGGACCTCCTGTTCAAGACCAACCGGAAGGTCACGGTTAAGCAGCTCAAGGAGGACTACTTCAAGAAGA
TTGAGTGCTTCGATTCGGTCGAGATCTCTGGCGTTGAGGACCGCTTCAACGCCTCCCTGGGGACCTACCA
CGATCTCCTGAAGATCATTAAGGATAAGGACTTCCTGGACAACGAGGAGAATGAGGATATCCTCGAGGAC
ATTGTGCTGACACTCACTCTGTTCGAGGACCGGGAGATGATCGAGGAGCGCCTGAAGACTTACGCCCATC
TCTTCGATGACAAGGTCATGAAGCAGCTCAAGAGGAGGAGGTACACCGGCTGGGGGAGGCTGAGCAGGAA
GCTCATCAACGGCATTCGGGACAAGCAGTCCGGGAAGACGATCCTCGACTTCCTGAAGAGCGATGGCTTC
GCGAACCGCAATTTCATGCAGCTGATTCACGATGACAGCCTCACATTCAAGGAGGATATCCAGAAGGCTC
AGGTGAGCGGCCAGGGGGACTCGCTGCACGAGCATATCGCGAACCTCGCTGGCTCGCCAGCTATCAAGAA
GGGGATTCTGCAGACCGTGAAGGTTGTGGACGAGCTGGTGAAGGTCATGGGCAGGCACAAGCCTGAGAAC
ATCGTCATTGAGATGGCCCGGGAGAATCAGACCACGCAGAAGGGCCAGAAGAACTCACGCGAGAGGATGA
AGAGGATCGAGGAGGGCATTAAGGAGCTGGGGTCCCAGATCCTCAAGGAGCACCCGGTGGAGAACACGCA
GCTGCAGAATGAGAAGCTCTACCTGTACTACCTCCAGAATGGCCGCGATATGTATGTGGACCAGGAGCTG
GATATTAACAGGCTCAGCGATTACGACGTCGATCATATCGTTCCACAGTCATTCCTGAAGGATGACTCCA
TTGACAACAAGGTCCTCACCAGGTCGGACAAGAACCGGGGCAAGTCTGATAATGTTCCTTCAGAGGAGGT
CGTTAAGAAGATGAAGAACTACTGGCGCCAGCTCCTGAATGCCAAGCTGATCACGCAGCGGAAGTTCGAT
AACCTCACAAAGGCTGAGAGGGGCGGGCTCTCTGAGCTGGACAAGGCGGGCTTCATCAAGAGGCAGCTGG
TCGAGACACGGCAGATCACTAAGCACGTTGCGCAGATTCTCGACTCACGGATGAACACTAAGTACGATGA
GAATGACAAGCTGATCCGCGAGGTGAAGGTCATCACCCTGAAGTCAAAGCTCGTCTCCGACTTCAGGAAG
GATTTCCAGTTCTACAAGGTTCGGGAGATCAACAATTACCACCATGCCCATGACGCGTACCTGAACGCGG
TGGTCGGCACAGCTCTGATCAAGAAGTACCCAAAGCTCGAGAGCGAGTTCGTGTACGGGGACTACAAGGT
TTACGATGTGAGGAAGATGATCGCCAAGTCGGAGCAGGAGATTGGCAAGGCTACCGCCAAGTACTTCTTC
TACTCTAACATTATGAATTTCTTCAAGACAGAGATCACTCTGGCCAATGGCGAGATCCGGAAGCGCCCCC
TCATCGAGACGAACGGCGAGACGGGGGAGATCGTGTGGGACAAGGGCAGGGATTTCGCGACCGTCAGGAA
GGTTCTCTCCATGCCACAAGTGAATATCGTCAAGAAGACAGAGGTCCAGACTGGCGGGTTCTCTAAGGAG
TCAATTCTGCCTAAGCGGAACAGCGACAAGCTCATCGCCCGCAAGAAGGACTGGGATCCGAAGAAGTACG
GCGGGTTCGACAGCCCCACTGTGGCCTACTCGGTCCTGGTTGTGGCGAAGGTTGAGAAGGGCAAGTCCAA
GAAGCTCAAGAGCGTGAAGGAGCTGCTGGGGATCACGATTATGGAGCGCTCCAGCTTCGAGAAGAACCCG
ATCGATTTCCTGGAGGCGAAGGGCTACAAGGAGGTGAAGAAGGACCTGATCATTAAGCTCCCCAAGTACT
CACTCTTCGAGCTGGAGAACGGCAGGAAGCGGATGCTGGCTTCCGCTGGCGAGCTGCAGAAGGGGAACGA
GCTGGCTCTGCCGTCCAAGTATGTGAACTTCCTCTACCTGGCCTCCCACTACGAGAAGCTCAAGGGCAGC
CCCGAGGACAACGAGCAGAAGCAGCTGTTCGTCGAGCAGCACAAGCATTACCTCGACGAGATCATTGAGC
AGATTTCCGAGTTCTCCAAGCGCGTGATCCTGGCCGACGCGAATCTGGATAAGGTCCTCTCCGCGTACAA
CAAGCACCGCGACAAGCCAATCAGGGAGCAGGCTGAGAATATCATTCATCTCTTCACCCTGACGAACCTC
GGCGCCCCTGCTGCTTTCAAGTACTTCGACACAACTATCGATCGCAAGAGGTACACAAGCACTAAGGAGG
TCCTGGACGCGACCCTCATCCACCAGTCGATTACCGGCCTCTACGAGACGCGCATCGACCTGTCTCAGCT
CGGGGGCGACAAGCGGCCAGCGGCGACGAAGAAGGCGGGGCAGGCGAAGAAGAAGAAGTGAGCTCAGAGC
TTTCGTTCGTATCATCGGTTTCGACAACGTTCGTCAAGTTCAATGCATCAGTTTCATTGCGCACACACCA
GAATCCTACTGAGTTTGAGTATTATGGCATTGGGAAAACTGTTTTTCTTGTACCATTTGTTGTGCTTGTA
ATTTACTGTGTTTTTTATTCGGTTTTCGCTATCGAACTGTGAAATGGAAATGGATGGAGAAGAGTTAATG
AATGATATGGTCCTTTTGTTCATTCTCAAATTAATATTATTTGTTTTTTCTCTTATTTGTTGTGTGTTGA
ATTTGAAATTATAAGAGATATGCAAACATTTTGTTTTGAGTAAAAATGTGTCAAATCGTGGCCTCTAATG
ACCGAAGTTAATATGAGGAGTAAAACACTTGTAGTTGTACCATTATGCTTATTCACTAGGCAACAAATAT
ATTTTCAGACCTAGAAAAGCTGCAAATGTTACTGAATACAAGTATGTCCTCTTGTGTTTTAGACATTTAT
GAACTTTCCTTTATGTAATTTTCCAGAATCCTTGTCAGATTCTAATCATTGCTTTATAATTATAGTTATA
CTCATGGATTTGTAGTTGAGTATGAAAATATTTTTTAATGCATTTTATGACTTGCCAATTGATTGACAAC
GAATTCGTAATCATGTCATAGCTGTTTCCTGTGTGAAATTGTTATCCGCTCACAATTCCACACAACATAC
GAGCCGGAAGCATAAAGTGTAAAGCCTGGGGTGCCTAATGAGTGAGCTAACTCACATTAATTGCGTTGCG
CTCACTGCCCGCTTTCCAGTCGGGAAACCTGTCGTGCCAGCTGCATTAATGAATCGGCCAACGCGCGGGG
AGAGGCGGTTTGCGTATTGGCTAGAGCAGCTTGCCAACATGGTGGAGCACGACACTCTCGTCTACTCCAA
GAATATCAAAGATACAGTCTCAGAAGACCAAAGGGCTATTGAGACTTTTCAACAAAGGGTAATATCGGGA
AACCTCCTCGGATTCCATTGCCCAGCTATCTGTCACTTCATCAAAAGGACAGTAGAAAAGGAAGGTGGCA
CCTACAAATGCCATCATTGCGATAAAGGAAAGGCTATCGTTCAAGATGCCTCTGCCGACAGTGGTCCCAA
AGATGGACCCCCACCCACGAGGAGCATCGTGGAAAAAGAAGACGTTCCAACCACGTCTTCAAAGCAAGTG
GATTGATGTGATATCTCCACTGACGTAAGGGATGACGCACAATCCCACTATCCTTCGCAAGACCCTTCCT
CTATATAAGGAAGTTCATTTCATTTGGAGAGGACACGCTGAAATCACCAGTCTCTCTCTACAAATCTATC
TCTCTCGAGTCTACCATGAGCCCAGAACGACGCCCGGCCGACATCCGCCGTGCCACCGAGGCGGACATGC
CGGCGGTCTGCACCATCGTCAACCACTACATCGAGACAAGCACGGTCAACTTCCGTACCGAGCCGCAGGA
ACCGCAGGAGTGGACGGACGACCTCGTCCGTCTGCGGGAGCGCTATCCCTGGCTCGTCGCCGAGGTGGAC
GGCGAGGTCGCCGGCATCGCCTACGCGGGCCCCTGGAAGGCACGCAACGCCTACGACTGGACGGCCGAGT
CGACCGTGTACGTCTCCCCCCGCCACCAGCGGACGGGACTGGGCTCCACGCTCTACACCCACCTGCTGAA
GTCCCTGGAGGCACAGGGCTTCAAGAGCGTGGTCGCTGTCATCGGGCTGCCCAACGACCCGAGCGTGCGC
ATGCACGAGGCGCTCGGATATGCCCCCCGCGGCATGCTGCGGGCGGCCGGCTTCAAGCACGGGAACTGGC
ATGACGTGGGTTTCTGGCAGCTGGACTTCAGCCTGCCGGTACCGCCCCGTCCGGTCCTGCCCGTCACCGA
GATTTGACTCGAGTTTCTCCATAATAATGTGTGAGTAGTTCCCAGATAAGGGAATTAGGGTTCCTATAGG
GTTTCGCTCATGTGTTGAGCATATAAGAAACCCTTAGTATGTATTTGTATTTGTAAAATACTTCTATCAA
TAAAATTTCTAATTCCTAAAACCAAAATCCAGTACTAAAATCCAGATCCCCCGAATTAATTCGGCGTTAA
TTCAGTACATTAAAAACGTCCGCAATGTGTTATTAAGTTGTCTAAGCGTCAATTTGTTTACACCACAATA
TATCCTGCCACCAGCCAGCCAACAGCTCCCCGACCGGCAGCTCGGCACAAAATCACCACTCGATACAGGC
AGCCCATCAGTCCGGGACGGCGTCAGCGGGAGAGCCGTTGTAAGGCGGCAGACTTTGCTCATGTTACCGA
TGCTATTCGGAAGAACGGCAACTAAGCTGCCGGGTTTGAAACACGGATGATCTCGCGGAGGGTAGCATGT
TGATTGTAACGATGACAGAGCGTTGCTGCCTGTGATCACCGCGGTTTCAAAATCGGCTCCGTCGATACTA
TGTTATACGCCAACTTTGAAAACAACTTTGAAAAAGCTGTTTTCTGGTATTTAAGGTTTTAGAATGCAAG
GAACAGTGAATTGGAGTTCGTCTTGTTATAATTAGCTTCTTGGGGTATCTTTAAATACTGTAGAAAAGAG
GAAGGAAATAATAAATGGCTAAAATGAGAATATCACCGGAATTGAAAAAACTGATCGAAAAATACCGCTG
CGTAAAAGATACGGAAGGAATGTCTCCTGCTAAGGTATATAAGCTGGTGGGAGAAAATGAAAACCTATAT
TTAAAAATGACGGACAGCCGGTATAAAGGGACCACCTATGATGTGGAACGGGAAAAGGACATGATGCTAT
GGCTGGAAGGAAAGCTGCCTGTTCCAAAGGTCCTGCACTTTGAACGGCATGATGGCTGGAGCAATCTGCT
CATGAGTGAGGCCGATGGCGTCCTTTGCTCGGAAGAGTATGAAGATGAACAAAGCCCTGAAAAGATTATC
GAGCTGTATGCGGAGTGCATCAGGCTCTTTCACTCCATCGACATATCGGATTGTCCCTATACGAATAGCT
TAGACAGCCGCTTAGCCGAATTGGATTACTTACTGAATAACGATCTGGCCGATGTGGATTGCGAAAACTG
GGAAGAAGACACTCCATTTAAAGATCCGCGCGAGCTGTATGATTTTTTAAAGACGGAAAAGCCCGAAGAG
GAACTTGTCTTTTCCCACGGCGACCTGGGAGACAGCAACATCTTTGTGAAAGATGGCAAAGTAAGTGGCT
TTATTGATCTTGGGAGAAGCGGCAGGGCGGACAAGTGGTATGACATTGCCTTCTGCGTCCGGTCGATCAG
GGAGGATATCGGGGAAGAACAGTATGTCGAGCTATTTTTTGACTTACTGGGGATCAAGCCTGATTGGGAG
AAAATAAAATATTATATTTTACTGGATGAATTGTTTTAGTACCTAGAATGCATGACCAAAATCCCTTAAC
GTGAGTTTTCGTTCCACTGAGCGTCAGACCCCGTAGAAAAGATCAAAGGATCTTCTTGAGATCCTTTTTT
TCTGCGCGTAATCTGCTGCTTGCAAACAAAAAAACCACCGCTACCAGCGGTGGTTTGTTTGCCGGATCAA
GAGCTACCAACTCTTTTTCCGAAGGTAACTGGCTTCAGCAGAGCGCAGATACCAAATACTGTCCTTCTAG
TGTAGCCGTAGTTAGGCCACCACTTCAAGAACTCTGTAGCACCGCCTACATACCTCGCTCTGCTAATCCT
GTTACCAGTGGCTGCTGCCAGTGGCGATAAGTCGTGTCTTACCGGGTTGGACTCAAGACGATAGTTACCG
GATAAGGCGCAGCGGTCGGGCTGAACGGGGGGTTCGTGCACACAGCCCAGCTTGGAGCGAACGACCTACA
CCGAACTGAGATACCTACAGCGTGAGCTATGAGAAAGCGCCACGCTTCCCGAAGGGAGAAAGGCGGACAG
GTATCCGGTAAGCGGCAGGGTCGGAACAGGAGAGCGCACGAGGGAGCTTCCAGGGGGAAACGCCTGGTAT
CTTTATAGTCCTGTCGGGTTTCGCCACCTCTGACTTGAGCGTCGATTTTTGTGATGCTCGTCAGGGGGGC
GGAGCCTATGGAAAAACGCCAGCAACGCGGCCTTTTTACGGTTCCTGGCCTTTTGCTGGCCTTTTGCTCA
CATGTTCTTTCCTGCGTTATCCCCTGATTCTGTGGATAACCGTATTACCGCCTTTGAGTGAGCTGATACC
GCTCGCCGCAGCCGAACGACCGAGCGCAGCGAGTCAGTGAGCGAGGAAGCGGAAGAGCGCCTGATGCGGT
ATTTTCTCCTTACGCATCTGTGCGGTATTTCACACCGCATATGGTGCACTCTCAGTACAATCTGCTCTGA
TGCCGCATAGTTAAGCCAGTATACACTCCGCTATCGCTACGTGACTGGGTCATGGCTGCGCCCCGACACC
CGCCAACACCCGCTGACGCGCCCTGACGGGCTTGTCTGCTCCCGGCATCCGCTTACAGACAAGCTGTGAC
CGTCTCCGGGAGCTGCATGTGTCAGAGGTTTTCACCGTCATCACCGAAACGCGCGAGGCAGGGTGCCTTG
ATGTGGGCGCCGGCGGTCGAGTGGCGACGGCGCGGCTTGTCCGCGCCCTGGTAGATTGCCTGGCCGTAGG
CCAGCCATTTTTGAGCGGCCAGCGGCCGCGATAGGCCGACGCGAAGCGGCGGGGCGTAGGGAGCGCAGCG
ACCGAAGGGTAGGCGCTTTTTGCAGCTCTTCGGCTGTGCGCTGGCCAGACAGTTATGCACAGGCCAGGCG
GGTTTTAAGAGTTTTAATAAGTTTTAAAGAGTTTTAGGCGGAAAAATCGCCTTTTTTCTCTTTTATATCA
GTCACTTACATGTGTGACCGGTTCCCAATGTACGGCTTTGGGTTCCCAATGTACGGGTTCCGGTTCCCAA
TGTACGGCTTTGGGTTCCCAATGTACGTGCTATCCACAGGAAACAGACCTTTTCGACCTTTTTCCCCTGC
TAGGGCAATTTGCCCTAGCATCTGCTCCGTACATTAGGAACCGGCGGATGCTTCGCCCTCGATCAGGTTG
CGGTAGCGCATGACTAGGATCGGGCCAGCCTGCCCCGCCTCCTCCTTCAAATCGTACTCCGGCAGGTCAT
TTGACCCGATCAGCTTGCGCACGGTGAAACAGAACTTCTTGAACTCTCCGGCGCTGCCACTGCGTTCGTA
GATCGTCTTGAACAACCATCTGGCTTCTGCCTTGCCTGCGGCGCGGCGTGCCAGGCGGTAGAGAAAACGG
CCGATGCCGGGATCGATCAAAAAGTAATCGGGGTGAACCGTCAGCACGTCCGGGTTCTTGCCTTCTGTGA
TCTCGCGGTACATCCAATCAGCTAGCTCGATCTCGATGTACTCCGGCCGCCCGGTTTCGCTCTTTACGAT
CTTGTAGCGGCTAATCAAGGCTTCACCCTCGGATACCGTCACCAGGCGGCCGTTCTTGGCCTTCTTCGTA
CGCTGCATGGCAACGTGCGTGGTGTTTAACCGAATGCAGGTTTCTACCAGGTCGTCTTTCTGCTTTCCGC
CATCGGCTCGCCGGCAGAACTTGAGTACGTCCGCAACGTGTGGACGGAACACGCGGCCGGGCTTGTCTCC
CTTCCCTTCCCGGTATCGGTTCATGGATTCGGTTAGATGGGAAACCGCCATCAGTACCAGGTCGTAATCC
CACACACTGGCCATGCCGGCCGGCCCTGCGGAAACCTCTACGTGCCCGTCTGGAAGCTCGTAGCGGATCA
CCTCGCCAGCTCGTCGGTCACGCTTCGACAGACGGAAAACGGCCACGTCCATGATGCTGCGACTATCGCG
GGTGCCCACGTCATAGAGCATCGGAACGAAAAAATCTGGTTGCTCGTCGCCCTTGGGCGGCTTCCTAATC
GACGGCGCACCGGCTGCCGGCGGTTGCCGGGATTCTTTGCGGATTCGATCAGCGGCCGCTTGCCACGATT
CACCGGGGCGTGCTTCTGCCTCGATGCGTTGCCGCTGGGCGGCCTGCGCGGCCTTCAACTTCTCCACCAG
GTCATCACCCAGCGCCGCGCCGATTTGTACCGGGCCGGATGGTTTGCGACCGCTCACGCCGATTCCTCGG
GCTTGGGGGTTCCAGTGCCATTGCAGGGCCGGCAGGCAACCCAGCCGCTTACGCCTGGCCAACCGCCCGT
TCCTCCACACATGGGGCATTCCACGGCGTCGGTGCCTGGTTGTTCTTGATTTTCCATGCCGCCTCCTTTA
GCCGCTAAAATTCATCTACTCATTTATTCATTTGCTCATTTACTCTGGTAGCTGCGCGATGTATTCAGAT
AGCAGCTCGGTAATGGTCTTGCCTTGGCGTACCGCGTACATCTTCAGCTTGGTGTGATCCTCCGCCGGCA
ACTGAAAGTTGACCCGCTTCATGGCTGGCGTGTCTGCCAGGCTGGCCAACGTTGCAGCCTTGCTGCTGCG
TGCGCTCGGACGGCCGGCACTTAGCGTGTTTGTGCTTTTGCTCATTTTCTCTTTACCTCATTAACTCAAA
TGAGTTTTGATTTAATTTCAGCGGCCAGCGCCTGGACCTCGCGGGCAGCGTCGCCCTCGGGTTCTGATTC
AAGAACGGTTGTGCCGGCGGCGGCAGTGCCTGGGTAGCTCACGCGCTGCGTGATACGGGACTCAAGAATG
GGCAGCTCGTACCCGGCCAGCGCCTCGGCAACCTCNCCGCCGATGCGCGTGCCTTTGATCGCCCGCGACA
CGACAAAGGCCGCTTGTAGCCTTCCATCCGTGACCTCAATGCGCTGCTTAACCAGCTCCACCAGGTCGGC
GGTGGCCCATATGTCGTAAGGGCTTGGCTGCACCGGAATCAGCACGAAGTCGGCTGCCTTGATCGCGGAC
ACAGCCAAGTCCGCCGCCTGGGGCGCTCCGTCGATCACTACGAAGTCGCGCCGGCCGATGGCCTTCACGT
CGCGGTCAATCGTCGGGCGGTCGATGCCGACAACGGTTAGCGGTTGATCTTCCCGCACGGCCGCCCAATC
GCGGGCACTGCCCTGGGGATCGGAATCGACTAACAGAACATCGGCCCCGGCGAGTTGCAGGGCGCGGGCT
AGATGGGTTGCGATGGTCGTCTTGCCTGACCCGCCTTTCTGGTTAAGTACAGCGATAACCTTCATGCGTT
CCCCTTGCGTATTTGTTTATTTACTCATCGCATCATATACGCAGCGACCGCATGACGCAAGCTGTTTTAC
TCAAATACACATCACCTTTTTAGACGGCGGCGCTCGGTTTCTTCAGCGGCCAAGCTGGCCGGCCAGGCCG
CCAGCTTGGCATCAGACAAACCGGCCAGGATTTCATGCAGCCGCACGGTTGAGACGTGCGCGGGCGGCTC
GAACACGTACCCGGCCGCGATCATCTCCGCCTCGATCTCTTCGGTAATGAAAAACGGTTCGTCCTGGCCG
TCCTGGTGCGGTTTCATGCTTGTTCCTCTTGGCGTTCATTCTCGGCGGCCGCCAGGGCGTCGGCCTCGGT
CAATGCGTCCTCACGGAAGGCACCGCGCCGCCTGGCCTCGGTGGGCGTCACTTCCTCGCTGCGCTCAAGT
GCGCGGTACAGGGTCGAGCGATGCACGCCAAGCAGTGCAGCCGCCTCTTTCACGGTGCGGCCTTCCTGGT
CGATCAGCTCGCGGGCGTGCGCGATCTGTGCCGGGGTGAGGGTAGGGCGGGGGCCAAACTTCACGCCTCG
GGCCTTGGCGGCCTCGCGCCCGCTCCGGGTGCGGTCGATGATTAGGGAACGCTCGAACTCGGCAATGCCG
GCGAACACGGTCAACACCATGCGGCCGGCCGGCGTGGTGGTGTCGGCCCACGGCTCTGCCAGGCTACGCA
GGCCCGCGCCGGCCTCCTGGATGCGCTCGGCAATGTCCAGTAGGTCGCGGGTGCTGCGGGCCAGGCGGTC
TAGCCTGGTCACTGTCACAACGTCGCCAGGGCGTAGGTGGTCAAGCATCCTGGCCAGCTCCGGGCGGTCG
CGCCTGGTGCCGGTGATCTTCTCGGAAAACAGCTTGGTGCAGCCGGCCGCGTGCAGTTCGGCCCGTTGGT
TGGTCAAGTCCTGGTCGTCGGTGCTGACGCGGGCATAGCCCAGCAGGCCAGCGGCGGCGCTCTTGTTCAT
GGCGTAATGTCTCCGGTTCTAGTCGCAAGTATTCTACTTTATGCGACTAAAACACGCGACAAGAAAACGC
CAGGAAAAGGGCAGGGCGGCAGCCTGTCGCGTAACTTAGGACTTGTGCGACATGTCGTTTTCAGAAGACG
GCTGCACTGAACGTCAGAAGCCGACTGCACTATAGCAGCGGAGGGGTTGGATCAAAGTACTTTGATCCCG
AGGGGAACCCTGTGGTTGGCATGCACATACAAATGGACGAACGGATAAACCTTTTCACGCCCTTTTAAAT
ATCCGATTATTCTAATAAACGCTCTTTTCTCTTAGG
Features (pLannotate 1.2.2; 26 found; start..end, strand, type, name):
     59..311     -  terminator     NOS terminator: nopaline synthase terminator and poly(A) signal
    326..346     +  protein_bind   attB2: mutant version of attB; core recombination site for the Gateway® BP reaction BP Clonase™
   1086..1958    -  CDS            PLT2 (fragment): PLET2_ARATH - Also known as AIL4 From Arabidopsis thaliana (Mouse-ear cress).
   2504..2524    -  protein_bind   attB1: mutant version of attB; core recombination site for the Gateway® BP reaction BP Clonase™
   3654..5644    +  promoter       Ubi promoter: maize polyubiquitin gene promoter
   5705..5724    +  CDS            2xFLAG (fragment): two tandem FLAG® epitope tags
   5780..9880    +  CDS            cas9: CAS9_STRP1 - Also known as csn1 From Streptococcus pyogenes serotype M1.
   9938..10570   +  terminator     E9 terminator: terminator and polyadenylation signal from the pea rbcS-E9 gene
  10607..10629   -  protein_bind   lac operator (fragment): The lac repressor binds to the lac operator to inhibit transcription in E. coli. This inhibition can be relieved by adding lactose or isopropyl-β-D-thiogalactopyranoside (IPTG). lac repressor encoded by lacI
  10633..10663   -  promoter       lac promoter: promoter for the E. coli lac operon
  10678..10699   -  protein_bind   CAP binding site: CAP binding activates transcription in the presence of cAMP. E. coli catabolite activator protein
  10712..10800   -  CDS            lacI (fragment): lac repressor; lacI; The lac repressor binds to the lac operator to inhibit transcription in E. coli. This inhibition can be relieved by adding lactose or isopropyl-β-D-thiogalactopyranoside (IPTG).
  10890..11235   +  promoter       CaMV 35S promoter: strong constitutive promoter from cauliflower mosaic virus
  11187..11233   +  promoter       minimal CaMV 35S promoter: minimal 35S promoter from cauliflower mosaic virus
  11286..11834   +  CDS            bar: PAT_STRHY - Experimental evidence at protein level: Swiss-Prot protein existence level 1. Inactivates phosphinothricin (PPT) by transfer of an acetyl group from acetyl CoA. Can also acetylate demethylphosphinothricin but not PTT or glutamate. This enzyme is an effector of phosphinothricin tripeptide (PTT or bialaphos) resistance. From Streptomyces hygroscopicus. Introduced by genetic manipulation and expressed in glufosinate-tolerant maize by Dekalb Genetics.
  11844..12018   +  polyA_signal   CaMV poly(A) signal: cauliflower mosaic virus polyadenylation signal
  12096..12120   -  misc_feature   LB T-DNA repeat: left border repeat from nopaline C58 T-DNA
  12545..13339   +  CDS            KanR: aminoglycoside phosphotransferase; aphA-3; confers resistance to kanamycin
  13426..14014   +  rep_origin     ori: high-copy-number ColE1/pMB1/pBR322/pUC origin of replication
  14200..14340   -  misc_feature   bom: basis of mobility region from pBR322
  14442..14481   -  CDS            rop (fragment): Rop protein, which maintains plasmids at low copy number; rop
  14684..14878   -  rep_origin     pVS1 oriV: origin of replication for the Pseudomonas plasmid pVS1 (Heeb et al., 2000)
  14944..16017   -  CDS            pVS1 RepA: replication protein from the Pseudomonas plasmid pVS1 (Heeb et al., 2000)
  16446..17075   -  CDS            pVS1 StaA: stability protein from the Pseudomonas plasmid pVS1 (Heeb et al., 2000)
  17635..18036   -  CDS            Y4CG_SINFN (fragment): Protein inferred from homology: Swiss-Prot protein existence level 3. From Sinorhizobium fredii (strain NBRC 101917 / NGR234).
  18376..24      -  misc_feature   RB T-DNA repeat (across the origin): right border repeat from nopaline C58 T-DNA
