[The description below was written by a language model from this plasmid's Addgene catalogue record and pLannotate feature annotations shown in this document.]
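Description:
pBUE411-B is a plant binary vector for Agrobacterium-mediated transformation, built by inserting a pPLTP::BBM cassette into the pBUE411 CRISPR/Cas9 backbone. It replicates in E. coli from a high-copy ColE1/pUC-type origin (with a pBR322 bom region) and in Agrobacterium through the pVS1 oriV, RepA and StaA functions. A kanamycin resistance gene outside the T-DNA provides bacterial selection. The catalogue gives a total size of about 18.7 kb, slightly larger than the 18,376 nt sequenced record that was annotated.

Three expression units lie between the nopaline-type right and left T-DNA border repeats. Next to the right border, on the reverse strand, is the morphogenic regulator cassette. According to the catalogue, the maize PLTP promoter drives BABY BOOM (BBM), and the source species are listed as Zea mays and Agrobacterium tumefaciens. The annotation software did not label the promoter. It recognised only part of the coding region, by homology to the Arabidopsis AP2-family protein PLT2. That region is flanked by attB1 and attB2 Gateway sites and ends in a NOS terminator. The second unit is the maize ubiquitin promoter driving FLAG-tagged Streptococcus pyogenes Cas9 with the pea rbcS-E9 terminator. The third is a CaMV 35S promoter–bar–CaMV poly(A) cassette, which confers Basta (phosphinothricin) resistance for selecting transformed plant tissue. No guide RNA expression unit is annotated in the feature table, so the record does not show whether or where one is present.

The associated publication concerns combining BABY BOOM with GRF-GIF to improve maize transformation efficiency. This suggests the construct is used to supply BBM alongside Cas9 during maize transformation and genome editing.
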