Addgene plasmid #198234: pBUE411-B
Purpose: pPLTP::BBM cassette in pBUE411
Depositing lab: Andrea Gallavotti. Depositing organization: Rutgers, The State University of New Jersey. Publication: The combination of morphogenic regulators BABY BOOM and GRF-GIF improves maize transformation efficiency. Chen Z, Debernardi JM, Dubcovsky J, Gallavotti A. bioRxiv 2022.09.02.506370 10.1101/2022.09.02.506370.
Backbone
  Vector backbone: pBUE411
  Backbone size w/o insert (bp): 6500
  Total vector size (bp): 18709
  Vector type: Plant Expression, CRISPR ; plant binary vector
  Selectable markers: Basta
Growth in bacteria
  Bacterial resistance: Kanamycin, 50 μg/mL
  Growth temperature: 37°C
  Growth strain: DH5alpha
  Copy number: High Copy
Gene/Insert
  Gene/Insert name: pPLTP::BBM cassette
  Species: Zea mays; Agrobacterium tumefaciens
  Insert size (bp): 3582
  Promoter: PLTP
  Cloning method: Restriction Enzyme; 5′ cloning site AflII (destroyed during cloning); 3′ cloning site AflII (not destroyed)
  Sequencing primers: 5′ GCGCCACGCTGCTACTGCTGCTAC; 3′ ttctgcaggCGCGCTAATTCCCGA
Terms and licenses: Academic/Nonprofit Terms; Industry Terms: Not Available to Industry
Depositor comments: Please visit https://www.biorxiv.org/content/10.1101/2022.09.02.506370v1 for bioRxiv preprint.
How to cite: pBUE411-B was a gift from Andrea Gallavotti (Addgene plasmid # 198234 ; http://n2t.net/addgene:198234 ; RRID:Addgene_198234)
